>Addgene plasmid #152715 | pGBW-m4134468 | depositor full sequence | sequence record 295727 | Full Sequence
CACCATGAAGATTGTAAATAACTGGTTGAAACAACTAATAAAGGTTACTTTAGTGTTCCTGTTTGTCGCC
GCAATCTTCTATCTTATCACCCCGGTGCACGTGATGAGTAAACATACAGACTTTTCTTCAGAAATTATCG
GGTACAAGGCTATCGATGGCGGTGTAACGCGCGACATTGCCTCCACAGATACCTGCTTCGCGAACAAACA
CGCTGACTTTGATACTTGGTTCAGCCAGCGAGGAGGCTCGTACACCAATGACAAAGCCTGTCCACTGATC
GCAGCCGTGATAACTAGAGAGGTTGGATTCGTCGTCCCTGGGCTCCCCGGGACAATTCTCCGTACAACCA
ACGGCGACTTTCTGCATTTTCTGCCCCGGGTGTTCTCCGCAGTCGGTAATATCTGTTATACTCCATCTAA
GCTCATTGAGTACACGGATTTTGCTACCAGCGCGTGCGTGTTGGCCGCAGAATGCACCATATTTAAGGAC
GCTTCTGGAAAACCTGTGCCCTATTGTTACGATACCAATGTGCTTGAGGGCTCAGTTGCCTATGAAAGTC
TGAGGCCAGACACTAGATACGTTTTAATGGATGGAAGCATCATCCAGTTCCCAAACACGTATCTGGAGGG
GTCCGTGCGGGTCGTGACCACATTCGATTCAGAATACTGCCGCCACGGTACATGCGAGAGGTCTGAGGCT
GGCGTATGTGTGTCAACTAGCGGTCGATGGGTTCTAAATAACGATTATTATCGTTCTCTGCCCGGCGTTT
TTTGTGGAGTGGACGCCGTTAACCTTTTGACCAACATGTTTACACCTCTCATTCAGCCCATTGGTGCACT
GGATATCTCCGCGAGTATTGTGGCTGGGGGAATAGTCGCCATTGTCGTAACCTGCTTGGCATACTATTTC
ATGCGTTTCAGGCGAGCTTTTGGCGAATACTCACATGTCGTGGCCTTCAATACTCTTCTGTTTCTGATGA
GCTTCACGGTACTCTGTCTGACCCCAGTATACAGTTTCCTACCTGGGGTGTATTCTGTGATCTACTTATA
CCTCACATTTTACCTGACCAATGACGTGTCCTTTCTGGCCCACATCCAATGGATGGTTATGTTCACGCCG
CTCGTGCCTTTCTGGATTACAATCGCTTATATAATCTGTATTAGCACGAAGCATTTCTATTGGTTCTTTT
CCAACTACTTAAAGCGGCGCGTCGTATTTAATGGGGTATCGTTTAGCACTTTTGAGGAAGCCGCGCTCTG
CACTTTCTTGCTTAATAAGGAGATGTATTTGAAATTAAGATCTGACGTTCTGCTTCCTTTAACACAGTAC
AACAGATACCTGGCGTTGTATAACAAATACAAATATTTCTCGGGAGCCATGGATACAACTTCCTATAGAG
AGGCTGCTTGTTGCCACCTTGCAAAGGCACTCAACGACTTCAGTAACAGCGGCAGTGATGTGCTTTATCA
GCCCCCTCAGACTTCAATAACATCCGCCGTCCTCCAAGAAAACCTTTACTTTCAGTCGATGAGTGACAAA
ATCATTCATCTAACCGATGACTCCTTTGATACAGACGTGTTGAAGGCCGATGGTGCGATACTGGTAGATT
TCTGGGCTGAATGGTGTGGCCCGTGCAAGATGATCGCACCCATTCTGGACGAGATCGCCGACGAGTATCA
AGGAAAATTAACTGTCGCTAAGCTTAATATAGATCAGAACCCAGGGACGGCACCTAAATACGGCATCAGG
GGAATACCTACCCTCCTGCTCTTTAAGAATGGGGAAGTTGCCGCGACAAAAGTGGGAGCCCTGTCTAAGG
GCCAGCTAAAAGAGTTCTTGGACGCTAACCTGGCAGGTTCAGGCTCGGGGCACATGCACCATCACCATCA
CCATAGCAGCGGGCTCGTGCCACGCGGCTAAGCTAGCTTGACTGACTGAGATACAGCGTACCTTCAGCTC
ACAGACATGATAAGATACATTGATGAGTTTGGACAAACCACAACTAGAATGCAGTGAAAAAAATGCTTTA
TTTGTGAAATTTGTGATGCTATTGCTTTATTTGTAACCATTATAAGCTGCAATAAACAAGTTAACAACAA
CAATTGCATTCATTTTATGTTTCAGGTTCAGGGGGAGGTGTGGGAGGTTTTTTAAAGCAAGTAAAACCTC
TACAAATGTGGTATTGGCCCATCTCTATCGGTATCGTAGCATAACCCCTTGGGGCCTCTAAACGGGTCTT
GAGGGGTTTTTTGTGCCCCTCGGGCCGGATTGCTATCTACCGGCATTGGCGCAGAAAAAAATGCCTGATG
CGACGCTGCGCGTCTTATACTCCCACATATGCCAGATTCAGCAACGGATACGGCTTCCCCAACTTGCCCA
CTTCCATACGTGTCCTCCTTACCAGAAATTTATCCTTAAGGTCGTCAGCTATCCTGCAGGCGATCTCTCG
ATTTCGATCAAGACATTCCTTTAATGGTCTTTTCTGGACACCACTAGGGGTCAGAAGTAGTTCATCAAAC
TTTCTTCCCTCCCTAATCTCATTGGTTACCTTGGGCTATCGAAACTTAATTAACCAGTCAAGTCAGCTAC
TTGGCGAGATCGACTTGTCTGGGTTTCGACTACGCTCAGAATTGCGTCAGTCAAGTTCGATCTGGTCCTT
GCTATTGCACCCGTTCTCCGATTACGAGTTTCATTTAAATCATGTGAGCAAAAGGCCAGCAAAAGGCCAG
GAACCGTAAAAAGGCCGCGTTGCTGGCGTTTTTCCATAGGCTCCGCCCCCCTGACGAGCATCACAAAAAT
CGACGCTCAAGTCAGAGGTGGCGAAACCCGACAGGACTATAAAGATACCAGGCGTTTCCCCCTGGAAGCT
CCCTCGTGCGCTCTCCTGTTCCGACCCTGCCGCTTACCGGATACCTGTCCGCCTTTCTCCCTTCGGGAAG
CGTGGCGCTTTCTCATAGCTCACGCTGTAGGTATCTCAGTTCGGTGTAGGTCGTTCGCTCCAAGCTGGGC
TGTGTGCACGAACCCCCCGTTCAGCCCGACCGCTGCGCCTTATCCGGTAACTATCGTCTTGAGTCCAACC
CGGTAAGACACGACTTATCGCCACTGGCAGCAGCCACTGGTAACAGGATTAGCAGAGCGAGGTATGTAGG
CGGTGCTACAGAGTTCTTGAAGTGGTGGCCTAACTACGGCTACACTAGAAGAACAGTATTTGGTATCTGC
GCTCTGCTGAAGCCAGTTACCTTCGGAAAAAGAGTTGGTAGCTCTTGATCCGGCAAACAAACCACCGCTG
GTAGCGGTGGTTTTTTTGTTTGCAAGCAGCAGATTACGCGCAGAAAAAAAGGATCTCAAGAAGATCCTTT
GATCTTTTCTACGGGGTCTGACGCTCAGTGGAACGAAAACTCACGTTAAGGGATTTTGGTCATGAGATTA
TCAAAAAGGATCTTCACCTAGATCCTTTTAAATTAAAAATGAAGTTTTAAATCAATCTAAAGTATATATG
AGTAAACTTGGTCTGACAGTTACCAATGCTTAATCAGTGAGGCACCTATCTCAGCGATCTGTCTATTTCG
TTCATCCATAGTTGCATTTAAATTTCCGAACTCTCCAAGGCCCTCGTCGGAAAATCTTCAAACCTTTCGT
CCGATCCATCTTGCAGGCTACCTCTCGAACGAACTATCGCAAGTCTCTTGGCCGGCCTTGCGCCTTGGCT
ATTGCTTGGCAGCGCCTATCGCCAGGTATTACTCCAATCCCGAATATCCGAGATCGGGATCACCCGAGAG
AAGTTCAACCTACATCCTCAATCCCGATCTATCCGAGATCCGAGGAATATCGAAATCGGGGCGCGCCTGG
TGTACCGAGAACGATCCTCTCAGTGCGAGTCTCGACGATCCATATCGTTGCTTGGCAGTCAGCCAGTCGG
AATCCAGCTTGGGACCCAGGAAGTCCAATCGTCAGATATTGTACTCAAGCCTGGTCACGGCAGCGTACCG
ATCTGTTTAAACCTAGATATTGATAGTCTGATCGGTCAACGTATAATCGAGTCCTAGCTTTTGCAAACAT
CTATCAAGAGACAGGATCAGCAGGAGGCTTTCGCATGAGTATTCAACATTTCCGTGTCGCCCTTATTCCC
TTTTTTGCGGCATTTTGCCTTCCTGTTTTTGCTCACCCAGAAACGCTGGTGAAAGTAAAAGATGCTGAAG
ATCAGTTGGGTGCGCGAGTGGGTTACATCGAACTGGATCTCAACAGCGGTAAGATCCTTGAGAGTTTTCG
CCCCGAAGAACGCTTTCCAATGATGAGCACTTTTAAAGTTCTGCTATGTGGCGCGGTATTATCCCGTATT
GACGCCGGGCAAGAGCAACTCGGTCGCCGCATACACTATTCTCAGAATGACTTGGTTGAGTATTCACCAG
TCACAGAAAAGCATCTTACGGATGGCATGACAGTAAGAGAATTATGCAGTGCTGCCATAACCATGAGTGA
TAACACTGCGGCCAACTTACTTCTGACAACGATTGGAGGACCGAAGGAGCTAACCGCTTTTTTGCACAAC
ATGGGGGATCATGTAACTCGCCTTGATCGTTGGGAACCGGAGCTGAATGAAGCCATACCAAACGACGAGC
GTGACACCACGATGCCTGTAGCAATGGCAACAACCTTGCGTAAACTATTAACTGGCGAACTACTTACTCT
AGCTTCCCGGCAACAGTTGATAGACTGGATGGAGGCGGATAAAGTTGCAGGACCACTTCTGCGCTCGGCC
CTTCCGGCTGGCTGGTTTATTGCTGATAAATCTGGAGCCGGTGAGCGTGGGTCTCGCGGTATCATTGCAG
CACTGGGGCCAGATGGTAAGCCCTCCCGTATCGTAGTTATCTACACGACGGGGAGTCAGGCAACTATGGA
TGAACGAAATAGACAGATCGCTGAGATAGGTGCCTCACTGATTAAGCATTGGTAACCGATTCTAGGTGCA
TTGGCGCAGAAAAAAATGCCTGATGCGACGCTGCGCGTCTTATACTCCCACATATGCCAGATTCAGCAAC
GGATACGGCTTCCCCAACTTGCCCACTTCCATACGTGTCCTCCTTACCAGAAATTTATCCTTAAGATCCC
GAATCGTTTAAACTCGACTCTGGCTCTATCGAATCTCCGTCGTTTCGAGCTTACGCGAACAGCCGTGGCG
CTCATTTGCTCGTCGGGCATCGAATCTCGTCAGCTATCGTCAGCTTACCTTTTTGGCAGCGATCGCGGCT
CCCGACATCTTGGACCATTAGCTCCACAGGTATCTTCTTCCCTCTAGTGGTCATAACAGCAGCTTCAGCT
ACCTCTCAATTCAAAAAACCCCTCAAGACCCGTTTAGAGGCCCCAAGGGGTTATGCTATCAATCGTTGCG
TTACACACACAAAAAACCAACACACATCCATCTTCGATGGATAGCGATTTTATTATCTAACTGCTGATCG
AGTGTAGCCAGATCTAGTAATCAATTACGGGGTCATTAGTTCATAGCCCATATATGGAGTTCCGCGTTAC
ATAACTTACGGTAAATGGCCCGCCTGGCTGACCGCCCAACGACCCCCGCCCATTGACGTCAATAATGACG
TATGTTCCCATAGTAACGCCAATAGGGACTTTCCATTGACGTCAATGGGTGGAGTATTTACGGTAAACTG
CCCACTTGGCAGTACATCAAGTGTATCATATGCCAAGTACGCCCCCTATTGACGTCAATGACGGTAAATG
GCCCGCCTGGCATTATGCCCAGTACATGACCTTATGGGACTTTCCTACTTGGCAGTACATCTACGTATTA
GTCATCGCTATTACCATGCTGATGCGGTTTTGGCAGTACATCAATGGGCGTGGATAGCGGTTTGACTCAC
GGGGATTTCCAAGTCTCCACCCCATTGACGTCAATGGGAGTTTGTTTTGGCACCAAAATCAACGGGACTT
TCCAAAATGTCGTAACAACTCCGCCCCATTGACGCAAATGGGCGGTAGGCGTGTACGGTGGGAGGTCTAT
ATAAGCAGAGCTGGTTTAGTGAACCGTCAGATCAGATCTTTGTCGATCCTACCATCCACTCGACACACCC
GCCAGCGGCCGC
Features (pLannotate 1.2.2; 18 found; start..end, strand, type, name):
      8..1534    +  CDS            R1A_SARS2 (fragment): Experimental evidence at protein level: Swiss-Prot protein existence level 1. [Non-structural protein 10]: Plays a pivotal role in viral transcription by stimulating both nsp14 3'-5' exoribonuclease and nsp16 2'-O-methyltransferase activities. Therefore plays an essential role in viral mRNAs cap methylation. From Severe acute respiratory syndrome coronavirus 2 (2019-nCoV) (SARS-CoV-2).
   1529..1855    +  CDS            trxA: THIO_ECO57 - Experimental evidence at protein level: Swiss-Prot protein existence level 1. Participates in various redox reactions through the reversible oxidation of its active center dithiol to a disulfide and catalyzes dithiol-disulfide exchange reactions. From Escherichia coli O157:H7.
   1877..1894    +  CDS            6xHis: 6xHis affinity tag
   1971..2092    -  polyA_signal   SV40 poly(A) signal: SV40 polyadenylation signal
   2115..2184    -  CDS            large T antigen (fragment): large T antigen from SV40 (simian virus 40)
   2207..2253    +  terminator     T7 terminator: transcription terminator for bacteriophage T7 RNA polymerase
   2283..2419    +  terminator     rrnG terminator: transcription terminator from the E. coli ribosomal RNA rrnG operon (Albrechtsen et al., 1991)
   2464..2535    +  misc_feature   3' β-globin insulator: insulator downstream of the human β-globin locus (Farrell et al., 2002)
   2761..3349    -  rep_origin     ori: high-copy-number ColE1/pMB1/pBR322/pUC origin of replication
   3521..3585    -  CDS            bla(M) (fragment): β-lactamase lacking the signal sequence; bla(M); allows cytosolic expression of β-lactamase
   4095..4955    +  CDS            AmpR: β-lactamase; bla; confers resistance to ampicillin, carbenicillin, and related antibiotics
   4968..5104    +  terminator     rrnG terminator: transcription terminator from the E. coli ribosomal RNA rrnG operon (Albrechtsen et al., 1991)
   5256..5327    +  misc_feature   5' β-globin insulator: insulator upstream of the human β-globin locus (Farrell et al., 2002)
   5332..5378    -  terminator     T7 terminator: transcription terminator for bacteriophage T7 RNA polymerase
   5396..5444    -  polyA_signal   poly(A) signal: synthetic polyadenylation signal
   5525..5828    +  enhancer       CMV enhancer: human cytomegalovirus immediate early enhancer
   5901..5918    -  promoter       CMV promoter (fragment): human cytomegalovirus (CMV) immediate early promoter
   5981..6032    +  promoter       CMVd2 promoter: truncated human cytomegalovirus (CMV) immediate early promoter that yields moderately reduced expression relative to the full-length promoter
