[The description below was written by a language model from this plasmid's Addgene catalogue record and pLannotate feature annotations shown in this document.]
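Description:
pGBW-m4134468 is a mammalian expression plasmid built on the pTwist_CMV_6 backbone for producing the SARS-CoV-2 non-structural protein 4 (nsp4), a cleavage product of the viral ORF1ab/ORF1a replicase polyprotein. It is maintained in E. coli as a high-copy plasmid through a ColE1/pUC-type origin of replication and is selected with ampicillin via a full-length β-lactamase (AmpR) gene. A short additional β-lactamase fragment also appears in the annotation. No mammalian selection marker is annotated.

The wild-type nsp4 coding sequence (about 1.5 kb) sits at the start of the sequence record. The automated annotation matches it to the SARS-CoV-2 replicase polyprotein 1a, but the functional text attached to that hit describes nsp10 and should not be read as describing this insert. Expression is driven by CMV immediate-early elements, annotated as a CMV enhancer followed by promoter fragments, including a hit to a truncated CMVd2 form. These lie just upstream of the insert across the circular junction.

The open reading frame continues at its C terminus into E. coli thioredoxin (trxA) and then a 6xHis tag. The catalogue describes this as a TEV-cleavable TRX fusion carried on the backbone, although the TEV site itself is not separately annotated. Thioredoxin can aid solubility, the His tag allows affinity capture, and protease cleavage would release nsp4.

An SV40 polyadenylation signal lies downstream of the cassette, although it is annotated on the opposite strand. The unit is flanked by β-globin insulator elements, T7 and rrnG transcription terminators, and an upstream synthetic poly(A) signal, which presumably shield it from read-through transcription. The record supports use for expressing tagged nsp4 in mammalian cells.
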