Addgene plasmid #152715: pGBW-m4134468
Purpose: Mammalian expression plasmid for SARS-CoV-2 nsp4
Depositing lab: Ginkgo Bioworks & Benjie Chen. Depositing organization: Ginkgo Bioworks.
Backbone
  Vector backbone: pTwist_CMV_6
  Backbone size w/o insert (bp): 4180
  Vector type: Mammalian Expression
Growth in bacteria
  Bacterial resistance: Ampicillin, 100 μg/mL
  Growth temperature: 37°C
  Growth strain: DH5alpha
  Copy number: High Copy
Gene/Insert
  Gene/Insert name: SARS-CoV-2 nsp4
  Species: Severe acute respiratory syndrome coronavirus 2
  Insert size (bp): 1499
  Mutation: wt
  Entrez Gene: ORF1ab (a.k.a. GU280_gp01)
  Promoter: CMV
  Tag / fusion protein: Cleavable TEV;TRX (C terminal on backbone)
  Cloning method: Unknown
Resource information
  A portion of this plasmid was derived from a plasmid made by: GinkgoBioworks
Depositor comments: NCBI reference sequence: YP_009725300.1
How to cite: pGBW-m4134468 was a gift from Ginkgo Bioworks & Benjie Chen (Addgene plasmid # 152715 ; http://n2t.net/addgene:152715 ; RRID:Addgene_152715)
